>Addgene plasmid #249181 | pHoY108_pAC8_hsDCAF5_1-477 | addgene full sequence | sequence record 494100 | Addgene NGS Result
CGTGAGTTTTCGTTCCACTGAGCGTCAGACCCCGTAGAAAAGATCAAAGGATCTTCTTGAGATCCTTTTT
TTCTGCGCGTAATCTGCTGCTTGCAAACAAAAAAACCACCGCTACCAGCGGTGGTTTGTTTGCCGGATCA
AGAGCTACCAACTCTTTTTCCGAAGGTAACTGGCTTCAGCAGAGCGCAGATACCAAATACTGTTCTTCTA
GTGTAGCCGTAGTTAGGCCACCACTTCAAGAACTCTGTAGCACCGCCTACATACCTCGCTCTGCTAATCC
TGTTACCAGTGGCTGCTGCCAGTGGCGATAAGTCGTGTCTTACCGGGTTGGACTCAAGACGATAGTTACC
GGATAAGGCGCAGCGGTCGGGCTGAACGGGGGGTTCGTGCACACAGCCCAGCTTGGAGCGAACGACCTAC
ACCGAACTGAGATACCTACAGCGTGAGCTATGAGAAAGCGCCACGCTTCCCGAAGGGAGAAAGGCGGACA
GGTATCCGGTAAGCGGCAGGGTCGGAACAGGAGAGCGCACGAGGGAGCTTCCAGGGGGAAACGCCTGGTA
TCTTTATAGTCCTGTCGGGTTTCGCCACCTCTGACTTGAGCGTCGATTTTTGTGATGCTCGTCAGGGGGG
CGGAGCCTATGGAAAAACGCCAGCAACGCGGCCTTTTTACGGTTCCTGGCCTTTTGCTGGCCTTTTGCTC
ACATGTTCTTTCCTGCGTTATCCCCTGATTCTGTGGATAACCGTATTACCGCCTTTGAGTGAGCTGATAC
CGCTCGCCGCAGCCGAACGACCGAGCGCAGCGAGTCAGTGAGCGAGGAAGCGGAAGAGCGCCCAATACGC
AAACCGCCTCTCCCCGCGCGTTGGCCGATTCATTAATGCAGAACGGCTCCGCCCACTATTAATGAAATTA
AAAATTCCAATTTTAAAAAACGCAGCAAGAGAAACATTTGTATGAAAGAATGCGTAGAAGGAAAGAAAAA
TGTCGTCGACATGCTGAACAACAAGATTAATATGCCTCCGTGTATAAAAAAAATATTGAACGATTTGAAA
GAAAACAATGTACCGCGCGGCGGTATGTACAGGAAGAGGTTTATACTAAACTGTTACATTGCAAACGTGG
TTTCGTGTGCCAAGTGTGAAAACCGATGTTTAATCAAGGCTCTGACGCATTTCTACAACCACGACTCCAA
GTGTGTGGGTGAAGTCATGCATCTTTTAATCAAATCCCAAGATGTGTATAAACCACCAAACTGCCAAAAA
ATGAAAACTGTCGACAAGCTCTGTCCGTTTGCTGGCAACTGCAAGGGTCTCAATCCTATTTGTAATTATT
GAATAATAAAACAATTATAAATGTCAAATTTGTTTTTTATTAACGATACAAACCAAACGCAACAAGAACA
TTTGTAGTATTATCTATAATTGAAAACGCGTAGTTATAATCGCTGAGGTAATATTTAAAATCATTTTCAA
ATGATTCACAGTTAATTTGCGACAATATAATTTTATTTTCACATAAACTAGACGCCTTGTCGTCTTCTTC
TTCGTATTCCTTCTCTTTTTCATTTTTCTCCTCATAAAAATTAACATAGTTATTATCGTATCCATATATG
TATCTATCGTATAGAGTAAATTTTTTGTTGTCATAAATATATATGTCTTTTTTAATGGGGTGTATAGTAC
CGCTGCGCATAGTTTTTCTGTAATTTACAACAGTGCTATTTTCTGGTAGTTCTTCGGAGTGTGTTGCTTT
AATTATTAAATTTATATAATCAATGAATTTGGGATCGTCGGTTTTGTACAATATGTTGCCGGCATAGTAC
GCAGCTTCTTCTAGTTCAATTACACCATTTTTTAGCAGCACCGGATTAACATAACTTTCCAAAATGTTGT
ACGAACCGTTAAACAAAAACAGTTCACCTCCCTTTTCTATACTATTGTCTGCGAGCAGTTGTTTGTTGTT
AAAAATAACAGCCATTGTAATGAGACGCACAAACTAATATCACAAACTGGAAATGTCTATCAATATATAG
TTGCTGATATAACTTCGTATAGCATACATTATACGAAGTTATCTGGTTGAAACGTACCCGTAGTGGCTAT
GGCAGGGCTTGCCGCCCCGACGTTGGCTGCGAGCCCTGGGCCTTCACCCGAACTTGGGGGTTGGGGTGGG
GAAAAGGAAGAAACGCGGGCGTATTGGTCCCAATGGGGTCTCGGTGGGGTATCGACAGAGTGCCAGCCCT
GGGACCGAACCCCGCGTTTATGAACAAACGACCCAACACCCGTGCGTTTTATTCTGTCTTTTTATTGCCG
TCATAGCGCGGGTTCCTTCCGGTATTGTCTCCTTCCGTGTTTCAGTTAGCCTCCCCCATCTCCCGCTATT
ACTCGAGTCACTGGGAGCCGGAGTGGCGGGCCTCGGCGTGCTCGTACTGCTCCACCACGGTGTAGTCCTC
GTTGTGGTTGGTGATGTCCAGCTTGGAGTCCACGTAGTGGTTGCCGGGCAGCTGCACGGGCTTCTTGGCC
TTGTACACGGTCTTGAAGTCGCAGGTGTAGTGGCCGCCGTCCTTCAGCTTCAGGGCGTGGGAGATCTCGC
CCTTCAGCACGCCGTCCTGGGGGTACAGCTTCTCGGTGGAGGGCTCCCAGCCGGCAGTCTTCTTCTGCAT
TACGGGGCCGTCGGCGGGGAAGTTCACGCCCTTGAACTTCACCTTGTAGATGAAGGTGCCGTCCTGCAGG
GAGGAGTCCTGCTGCACCTCCACCACGCCGCCGTCCTCGAAGTTCATGGAGCGCTCCCAGGTGAAGCCCT
CGGGGAAGGACAGCTTCATGTAGTCGGGGATGTCGGCGGGGTGCTTCACGTAGGCCTTGGAGCCGTACTG
GAACTGGGGGGACAGGATGTCCCAGGCGAAGGGCAGGGGGCCGCCCTTGGTCACCTGCAGCTTGGCGGTC
TGGGTGCCCTCGTAGGGCTTGCCCTCGCCCTCGCCCTCGATCTCGAAGTAGTGGCCGTTCACGGAGCCCT
CCATGCGCACCTTGAACTGCATGAACTCCTTGATGACGTCCTCGGTGTTGTCCATGGTAGAGTGATTGTA
AATAAAATGTAATTTACAGTATAGTATTTTAATTAATATACAAATGATTTGATAATAATTCTTATTTAAC
TATAATATATTGTGTTGGGTTGAATTAAAGGTCCGTATACTAGTATCGATTCGCGACCTACTCCGGAATA
TTAATAGAGTTGCTGATATCATGGAGATAATTAAAATGATAACCATCTCGCAAATAAATAAGTATTTTAC
TGTTTTCGTAACAGTTTTGTAATAAAAAAACCTATAAATACGGATCTACCATGGACTGGAGCCACCCGCA
GTTCGAAAAATCCGCGGTCGGCCTGAACGACATCTTCGAGGCTCAGAAAATCGAATGGCACGAAGGTGGA
GGAGGTTCTGGAGAGAACCTCTACTTCCAGGGAGGCGGCCGCATGAAGAGGAGGGCGGGACTGGGAGGAA
GCATGAGATCAGTAGTAGGATTTCTTAGTCAGAGGGGATTGCACGGTGATCCATTGCTGACACAAGATTT
CCAGCGTAGGCGTCTTCGTGGATGCCGTAATCTTTACAAAAAAGACTTGTTGGGCCACTTCGGCTGCGTA
AATGCAATTGAGTTCAGCAATAACGGAGGCCAGTGGCTCGTGTCAGGAGGCGATGACAGAAGAGTTTTGC
TGTGGCACATGGAGCAGGCCATCCATAGTCGTGTAAAACCTATTCAACTTAAAGGAGAACATCATTCAAA
TATCTTTTGTTTGGCATTCAACAGTGGTAATACTAAAGTATTCTCCGGAGGCAACGATGAACAGGTTATA
CTCCATGACGTCGAGTCCAGCGAGACACTGGATGTTTTTGCACATGAGGACGCAGTTTATGGTCTTAGCG
TAAGCCCCGTAAATGATAACATCTTCGCGTCTTCTTCAGACGACGGCAGGGTGCTTATATGGGATATTAG
GGAATCACCCCACGGAGAGCCATTTTGTCTCGCCAATTACCCCAGTGCGTTCCACAGCGTAATGTTCAAT
CCCGTAGAACCGCGTCTGCTTGCGACGGCGAATTCAAAGGAAGGAGTTGGACTGTGGGACATCAGAAAAC
CACAGAGCAGTCTCTTGCGTTATGGTGGAAATCTGAGCTTGCAATCCGCAATGTCAGTGCGCTTCAACAG
TAATGGAACTCAACTTCTGGCGTTGAGACGTAGGTTGCCGCCTGTTCTGTATGACATACACAGCCGTCTG
CCTGTCTTTCAATTTGATAATCAAGGCTATTTTAACTCATGCACGATGAAAAGTTGTTGTTTCGCGGGTG
ACAGGGACCAATATATACTCAGCGGCTCCGATGACTTCAACTTGTACATGTGGAGGATCCCAGCTGATCC
GGAGGCAGGTGGTATCGGCCGTGTAGTCAATGGTGCTTTCATGGTACTTAAGGGCCACAGATCTATAGTG
AATCAGGTTCGCTTCAATCCACATACTTATATGATATGCTCATCCGGTGTAGAGAAAATTATTAAAATTT
GGAGTCCCTATAAGCAGCCGGGCTGTACCGGTGACCTTGATGGCAGAATCGAAGACGATTCTAGATGCCT
TTACACGCACGAAGAATACATTAGTCTTGTTCTTAATAGTGGATCAGGTCTCTCCCACGATTATGCTAAC
CAAAGCGTACAGGAAGACCCGCGTATGATGGCATTTTTCGACAGCCTCGTTAGGCGTGAGATCGAGGGCT
GGAGCTCAGACAGCGATTCAGATCTTTCTGAAAGCACGATTCTTCAGCTTCACGCTGGTGTGTCCGAACG
TTCCGGATATACGGACTCAGAGTCTAGTGCGTCACTTCCCCGCTCCCCACCGCCGACAGTTGATGAGTCA
GCATGAGGTACCCCCGGACGGCCGCTTAATTAATTGATCCGGGTTATTAGTACATTTATTAAGCGCTAGA
TTCTGTGCGTTGTTGATTTACAGACAATTGTTGTACGTATTTTAATAATTCATTAAATTTATAATCTTTA
GGGTGGTATGTTAGAGCGAAAATCAAATGATTTTCAGCGTCTTTATATCTGAATTTAAATATTAAATCCT
CAATAGATTTGTAAAATAGGTTTCGATTAGTTTCAAACAAGGGTTGTTTTTCCGAACCGATGGCTGGACT
ATCTAATGGATTTTCGCTCAACGCCACAAAACTTGCCAAATCTTGTAGCAGCAATCTAGCTTTGTCGATA
TTCGTTTGTGTTTTGTTTTGTAATAAAGGTTCGACGTCGTTCAAAATATTATGCGCTTTTGTATTTCTTT
CATCACTGTCGTTAGTGTACAATTGACTCGACGTAAACACGTTAAATAAAGCTTGGACATATTTAACATC
GGGCGTGTTAGCTTTATTAGGCCGATTATCGTCGTCGTCCCAACCCTCGTCGTTAGAAGTTGCTTCCGAA
GACGATTTTGCCATAGCCACACGACGCCTATTAATTGTGTCGGCTAACACGTCCGCGATCAAATTTGTAG
TTGAGCTTTTTGGAATTATTTCTGATTGCGGGCGTTTTTGGGCGGGTTTCAATCTAACTGTGCCCGATTT
TAATTCAGACAACACGTTAGAAAGCGATGGTGCAGGCGGTGGTAACATTTCAGACGGCAAATCTACTAAT
GGCGGCGGTGGTGGAGCTGATGATAAATCTACCATCGGTGGAGGCGCAGGCGGGGCTGGCGGCGGAGGCG
GAGGCGGAGGTGGTGGCGGTGATGCAGACGGCGGTTTAGGCTCAAATGTCTCTTTAGGCAACACAGTCGG
CACCTCAACTATTGTACTGGTTTCGGGCGCCGTTTTTGGTTTGACCGGTCTGAGACGAGTGCGATTTTTT
TCGTTTCTAATAGCTTCCAACAATTGTTGTCTGTCGTCTAAAGGTGCAGCGGGTTGAGGTTCCGTCGGCA
TTGGTGGAGCGGGCGGCAATTCAGACATCGATGGTGGTGGTGGTGGTGGAGGCGCTGGAATGTTAGGCAC
GGGAGAAGGTGGTGGCGGCGGTGCCGCCGGTATAATTTGTTCTGGTTTAGTTTGTTCGCGCACGATTGTG
GGCACCGGCGCAGGCGCCGCTGGCTGCACAACGGAAGGTCGTCTGCTTCGAGGCAGCGCTTGGGGTGGTG
GCAATTCAATATTATAATTGGAATACAAATCGTAAAAATCTGCTATAAGCATTGTAATTTCGCTATCGTT
TACCGTGCCGATATTTAACAACCGCTCAATGTAAGCAATTGTATTGTAAAGAGATTGTCTCAAGCTCGGA
TCGATCCCGCACGCCGATAACAAGCCTTTTCATTTTTACTACAGCATTGTAGTGGCGAGACACTTCGCTG
TCGTCGCCTGATGCGGTATTTTCTCCTTACGCATCTGTGCGGTATTTCACACCGCATA
[142 nt withheld, positions 6429-6570]
C
[141 nt withheld, positions 6572-6712]
CCTTTGACGTTGGAGTCCACGTTCTTT
[37 nt withheld, positions 6740-6776]
ACCCTATCTCGGGCTATTCTTTTGATTTATAAGGGATTTTGCCGATTTCGGCCTATTGGTTAAAAAATGA
GCTGATTTAACAAAAATTTAACGCGAATTTTAACAAAATATTAACGTTTACAATTTTATGGTGCACTCTC
AGTACAATCTGCTCTGATGCCGCATAGTTAAGCCAGCCCCGACACCCGCCAACACCCGCTGACGCGCCCT
GACGGGCTTGTCTGCTCCCGGCATCCGCTTACAGACAAGCTGTGACCGTCTCCGGGAGCTGCATGTGTCA
GAGGTTTTCACCGTCATCACCGAAACGCGCGAGACGAAAGGGCCTCGTGATACGCCTATTTTTATAGGTT
AATGTCATGATAATAATGGTTTCTTAGACGTCAGGTGGCACTTTTCGGGGAAATGTGCGCGGAACCCCTA
TTTGTTTATTTTTCTAAATACATTCAAATATGTATCCGCTCATGAGACAATAACCCTGATAAATGCTTCA
ATAATATTGAAAAAGGAAGAGTATGAGTATTCAACATTTCCGTGTCGCCCTTATTCCCTTTTTTGCGGCA
TTTTGCCTTCCTGTTTTTGCTCACCCAGAAACGCTGGTGAAAGTAAAAGATGCTGAAGATCAGTTGGGTG
CACGAGTGGGTTACATCGAACTGGATCTCAACAGCGGTAAGATCCTTGAGAGTTTTCGCCCCGAAGAACG
TTTTCCAATGATGAGCACTTTTAAAGTTCTGCTATGTGGCGCGGTATTATCCCGTATTGACGCCGGGCAA
GAGCAACTCGGTCGCCGCATACACTATTCTCAGAATGACTTGGTTGAGTACTCACCAGTCACAGAAAAGC
ATCTTACGGATGGCATGACAGTAAGAGAATTATGCAGTGCTGCCATAACCATGAGTGATAACACTGCGGC
CAACTTACTTCTGACAACGATCGGAGGACCGAAGGAGCTAACCGCTTTTTTGCACAACATGGGGGATCAT
GTAACTCGCCTTGATCGTTGGGAACCGGAGCTGAATGAAGCCATACCAAACGACGAGCGTGACACCACGA
TGCCTGTAGCAATGGCAACAACGTTGCGCAAACTATTAACTGGCGAACTACTTACTCTAGCTTCCCGGCA
ACAATTAATAGACTGGATGGAGGCGGATAAAGTTGCAGGACCACTTCTGCGCTCGGCCCTTCCGGCTGGC
TGGTTTATTGCTGATAAATCTGGAGCCGGTGAGCGTGGGTCTCGCGGTATCATTGCAGCACTGGGGCCAG
ATGGTAAGCCCTCCCGTATCGTAGTTATCTACACGACGGGGAGTCAGGCAACTATGGATGAACGAAATAG
ACAGATCGCTGAGATAGGTGCCTCACTGATTAAGCATTGGTAACTGTCAGACCAAGTTTACTCATATATA
CTTTAGATTGATTTAAAACTTCATTTTTAATTTAAAAGGATCTAGGTGAAGATCCTTTTTGATAATCTCA
TGACCAAAATCCCTTAA
Features (pLannotate 1.2.2; 20 found; start..end, strand, type, name):
     57..645     +  rep_origin     ori: high-copy-number ColE1/pMB1/pBR322/pUC origin of replication
    828..881     +  CDS            lacI (fragment): lac repressor; lacI; The lac repressor binds to the lac operator to inhibit transcription in E. coli. This inhibition can be relieved by adding lactose or isopropyl-β-D-thiogalactopyranoside (IPTG).
   1208..1332    +  CDS            lef2: baculovirus late expression factor 2
   1370..1975    +  CDS            ORF603: baculovirus ORF603 protein
   2039..2072    +  protein_bind   loxP: Cre-mediated recombination occurs in the 8-bp core sequence (GCATACAT). Cre recombinase
   2262..2310    -  polyA_signal   HSV TK poly(A) signal: herpes simplex virus thymidine kinase polyadenylation signal (Cole and Stacy, 1985)
   2391..3065    -  CDS            DsRed.M1: DsRed.M1 is a basic (constitutively fluorescent) red fluorescent protein published in 2007, derived from Discosoma sp..
   3074..3183    -  promoter       p10 promoter: baculovirus promoter for expression in insect cells
   3238..3329    +  promoter       polyhedrin promoter: polh from Autographa californica; promoter for the baculovirus polyhedrin gene
   3347..3369    +  CDS            Strep-Tag II (fragment): peptide that binds Strep-Tactin®, an engineered form of streptavidin
   3380..3424    +  CDS            AviTag™: peptide tag that allows for enzymatic biotinylation
   3473..4903    +  CDS            DCAF5 (fragment): DCAF5_HUMAN - Also known as BCRG2, KIAA1824, WDR22. Experimental evidence at protein level: Swiss-Prot protein existence level 1. May function as a substrate receptor for CUL4-DDB1 E3 ubiquitin-protein ligase complex. From Homo sapiens (Human).
   4943..6300    +  misc_recomb    baculovirus recombination region (ORF1629): contains part of ORF1629
   6298..6375    -  CDS            P61 (fragment): P78_NPVAC - Experimental evidence at protein level: Swiss-Prot protein existence level 1. Plays a role in the transport of the nucleocapsids from the cytoplasm toward the host nucleus together with the host actin- polymerizing Arp2/3 complex. From Autographa californica nuclear polyhedrosis virus (AcMNPV).
   6377..6428    -  misc_feature   bom (fragment): basis of mobility region from pBR322
   6447..6827    +  rep_origin     M13 ori (sequence partly withheld): M13 bacteriophage origin of replication; arrow indicates direction of (+) strand synthesis
   6903..6952    -  misc_feature   bom (fragment): basis of mobility region from pBR322
   7054..7089    -  CDS            rop (fragment): Rop protein, which maintains plasmids at low copy number; rop
   7184..7288    +  promoter       AmpR promoter: bla
   7289..8149    +  CDS            AmpR: β-lactamase; bla; confers resistance to ampicillin, carbenicillin, and related antibiotics
