[The description below was written by a language model from this plasmid's Addgene catalogue record and pLannotate feature annotations shown in this document.]
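Description:
pHoY108_pAC8_hsDCAF5_1-477 is a baculovirus transfer plasmid built on the pAC8 backbone for producing a truncated human DCAF5 protein in insect cells. In E. coli it is maintained as a high-copy plasmid through a ColE1/pUC-type origin and selected with ampicillin via the β-lactamase gene. An M13 phage origin is also annotated, along with small remnants of lacI, rop and bom that appear to be backbone leftovers rather than functional parts.

The expression cassette sits between baculovirus homology regions: lef2/ORF603 on one side and the ORF1629 recombination region on the other. These regions allow the cassette to be transferred by homologous recombination into a baculovirus genome at the polyhedrin locus, generating recombinant virus. The polyhedrin promoter, a very late viral promoter, drives the insert, which encodes residues 1–477 of DCAF5 (DDB1- and CUL4-associated factor 5, also called WDR22), a putative substrate receptor of the CUL4–DDB1 E3 ubiquitin ligase. The N terminus carries a Strep-tag II for affinity purification on Strep-Tactin and an AviTag that BirA can biotinylate. According to the catalogue entry, a short linker and a TEV protease site follow for tag removal, although the TEV site is not separately annotated in the feature table.

In the opposite orientation, a p10 promoter drives the red fluorescent protein DsRed.M1 with an HSV TK polyadenylation signal. This presumably serves as a visual marker of recombinant virus infection, although the record does not say so. A single loxP site lies next to this reporter cassette. The stated purpose is expression of DCAF5(1–477) in insect cells, and the tag design suits purification of recombinant protein.
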