Addgene plasmid #249181: pHoY108_pAC8_hsDCAF5_1-477
Purpose: Express DCAF5(1-477) in Insect cells
Depositing lab: Eric Fischer. Depositing organization: Dana-Farber Cancer Institute. Publication: Targeting DCAF5 suppresses SMARCB1-mutant cancer by stabilizing SWI/SNF. Radko-Juettner S, Yue H, Myers JA, Carter RD, Robertson AN, Mittal P, Zhu Z, Hansen BS, Donovan KA, Hunkeler M, Rosikiewicz W, Wu Z, McReynolds MG, Roy Burman SS, Schmoker AM, Mageed N, Brown SA, Mobley RJ, Partridge JF, Stewart EA, Pruett-Miller SM, Nabet B, Peng J, Gray NS, Fischer ES, Roberts CWM. Nature. 2024 Apr;628(8007):442-449. doi: 10.1038/s41586-024-07250-1. Epub 2024 Mar 27. PubMed 38538798.
Backbone
  Vector backbone: pAC8
  Vector type: Insect Expression
Growth in bacteria
  Bacterial resistance: Ampicillin, 100 μg/mL
  Growth temperature: 37°C
  Growth strain: DH5alpha
  Copy number: High Copy
Gene/Insert
  Gene/Insert name: DCAF5(1-477) (alt names: DDB1- and CUL4-associated factor 5; BCRG2, KIAA1824, WDR22)
  Species: H. sapiens (human)
  Insert size (bp): 1566
  Mutation: Truncation 1-477
  Entrez Gene: DCAF5 (a.k.a. BCRG2, BCRP2, D14S1461E, WDR22)
  Tag / fusion protein: Strep_BirA_short-linker-TEV (N terminal on insert)
  Cloning method: Gibson Cloning
  Sequencing primers: 5′ GATAACCATCTCGCAAATAAATAAGTATTTTACTG; 3′ AATTGTCTGTAAATCAACAACGCACAGAATC
Terms and licenses: Academic/Nonprofit Terms; Industry Terms: Not Available to Industry
How to cite: pHoY108_pAC8_hsDCAF5_1-477 was a gift from Eric Fischer (Addgene plasmid # 249181 ; http://n2t.net/addgene:249181 ; RRID:Addgene_249181)
